Addgene plasmid #159417: pL0-NbBCP1bPro
Purpose: Nicotiana benthamiana BCP1b promoter sequence (1231 bp immediately upstream of start codon) in pICH41295 MoClo Golden Gate level 0 acceptor for Pro+5U modules.
Depositing lab: Sam Brockington. Depositing organization: University of Cambridge. Publication: MycoRed: Betalain pigments enable in vivo real-time visualisation of arbuscular mycorrhizal colonisation. Timoneda A, Yunusov T, Quan C, Gavrin A, Brockington SF, Schornack S. PLoS Biol. 2021 Jul 14;19(7):e3001326. doi: 10.1371/journal.pbio.3001326. PubMed 34260583.
Backbone
  Vector backbone: pICH41295
  Backbone manufacturer: 47997 (Sylvestre Marillonnet)
  Backbone size w/o insert (bp): 2251
  Total vector size (bp): 3482
  Vector type: Bacterial Expression ; pUC19-derived
Growth in bacteria
  Bacterial resistance: Spectinomycin, 50 μg/mL
  Growth temperature: 37°C
  Growth strain: DH5alpha
  Copy number: High Copy
Gene/Insert
  Gene/Insert name: NbBCP1b Pro (alt name: Blue Copper Protein 1b Promoter)
  Species: Nicotiana benthamiana
  Insert size (bp): 1231
  Cloning method: Restriction Enzyme; 5′ cloning site BpiI (destroyed during cloning); 3′ cloning site BpiI (destroyed during cloning)
  Sequencing primers: 5′ MoClo_lv0_F0015: CGTTATCCCCTGATTCTGTGGATAAC; 3′ MoClo_lv0_R0016: GTCTCATGAGCGGATACATATTTGAATG
Terms and licenses: Academic/Nonprofit Terms; Industry Terms: Not Available to Industry
How to cite: pL0-NbBCP1bPro was a gift from Sam Brockington (Addgene plasmid # 159417 ; http://n2t.net/addgene:159417 ; RRID:Addgene_159417)
