[The description below was written by a language model from this plasmid's Addgene catalogue record and pLannotate feature annotations shown in this document.]
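Description:
pL0-NbBCP1bPro is a MoClo Golden Gate level 0 part plasmid that stores a plant promoter as a reusable cloning module. It is not an expression construct in its own right, although the catalogue classes it as a bacterial expression vector. The backbone is pICH41295, a small pUC19-derived level 0 acceptor for promoter plus 5′ UTR (Pro+5U) modules. It is propagated in E. coli at high copy from a ColE1/pUC-type origin and selected with spectinomycin. The feature table matches this, showing an aadA streptomycin/spectinomycin resistance gene downstream of a bla-type promoter. The short integrase, gentamicin acetyltransferase and lacI fragments flagged nearby are probably remnants of the resistance cassette and backbone rather than functional genes.

The insert is the Nicotiana benthamiana Blue Copper Protein 1b (BCP1b) promoter, defined as the 1231 bp immediately upstream of the start codon. It was cloned through BpiI sites that were destroyed in the process. The automated annotation does not label the promoter itself. The only hit in that region is an 18 nt match to a baculovirus polyhedrin 5′ UTR, which is most likely a chance similarity. The sequenced record is 3,484 nt, essentially agreeing with the stated total of 3,482 bp.

In the MoClo system, level 0 parts are released by a type IIS enzyme with standard overhangs and joined to coding sequence and terminator modules to build level 1 transcription units for plant transformation. The associated publication concerns betalain pigment reporters for in vivo visualisation of arbuscular mycorrhizal colonisation. This suggests the promoter is meant to drive such reporter genes, though the record does not describe its expression pattern.
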