Features (pLannotate 1.2.2; 7 found; start..end, strand, type, name):
    126..230     +  promoter       AmpR promoter: bla
    221..301     -  CDS            int (fragment): INT2_ECOLX - Protein inferred from homology: Swiss-Prot protein existence level 3. Putative integrase believed to be involved in the insertion of antibiotic resistance genes into plasmids and transposons. From Escherichia coli.
    389..445     +  CDS            GmR (fragment): gentamycin acetyltransferase; aacC1; confers resistance to gentamycin
    452..1240    +  CDS            aadA: S3AD_ECOLX - Experimental evidence at protein level: Swiss-Prot protein existence level 1. Mediates bacterial resistance to the antibiotics streptomycin and spectinomycin. From Escherichia coli.
   1414..2002    +  rep_origin     ori: high-copy-number ColE1/pMB1/pBR322/pUC origin of replication
   2185..2234    +  CDS            lacI (fragment): lac repressor; lacI; The lac repressor binds to the lac operator to inhibit transcription in E. coli. This inhibition can be relieved by adding lactose or isopropyl-β-D-thiogalactopyranoside (IPTG).
   3092..3109    +  5'UTR          polyhedrin 5' UTR (fragment): 5' UTR from the Malacosoma neustria nucleopolyhedrovirus polyhedrin gene (Ezure et al., 2006)
>Addgene plasmid #159417 | pL0-NbBCP1bPro | addgene full sequence | sequence record 323167 | Addgene NGS Result
AATGTGAGACCACGAAGTGGCTCTTCAGTGGACGAAAGGGCCTCGTGATACGCCTATTTTTATAGGTTAA
TGTCATGATAATAATGGTTTCTTAGACGTCAGGTGGCACTTTTCGGGGAAATGTGCGCGGAACCCCTATT
TGTTTATTTTTCTAAATACATTCAAATATGTATCCGCTCATGAGACAATAACCCTGATAAATGCTTCAAT
AATATTGAAAAAGGAAGAGTATGCGCTCACGCAACTGGTCCAGAACCTTGACCGAACGCAGCGGTGGTAA
CGGCGCAGTGGCGGTTTTCATGGCTTGTTATGACTGTTTTTTTTTGGGGTACAGTCTATGCCTCGGGCAT
CCAAGCAGCAAGCGCGTTACGCCGTGGGTCGATGTTTGATGTTATGGAGCAGCAACGATGTTACGCAGCA
GGGCAGTCGCCCTAAAACAAAGTTAAACATCATGAGGGAAGCGGTGATCGCCGAAGTATCGACTCAACTA
TCAGAGGTAGTTGGCGTCATCGAGCGCCATCTCGAACCGACGTTGCTGGCCGTACATTTGTACGGCTCCG
CAGTGGATGGCGGCCTGAAGCCACACAGCGATATTGATTTGCTGGTTACGGTGACCGTAAGGCTTGATGA
AACAACGCGGCGAGCTTTGATCAACGACCTTTTGGAAACTTCGGCTTCCCCTGGAGAGAGCGAGATTCTC
CGCGCTGTAGAAGTCACCATTGTTGTGCACGACGACATCATTCCGTGGCGTTATCCAGCTAAGCGCGAAC
TGCAATTTGGAGAATGGCAGCGCAATGACATTCTTGCAGGTATCTTCGAGCCAGCCACGATCGACATTGA
TCTGGCTATCTTGCTGACAAAAGCAAGAGAACATAGCGTTGCCTTGGTAGGTCCAGCGGCGGAGGAACTC
TTTGATCCGGTTCCTGAACAGGATCTATTTGAGGCGCTAAATGAAACCTTAACGCTATGGAACTCGCCGC
CCGACTGGGCTGGCGATGAGCGAAATGTAGTGCTTACGTTGTCCCGCATTTGGTACAGCGCAGTAACCGG
CAAAATCGCGCCGAAGGATGTCGCTGCCGACTGGGCAATGGAGCGCCTGCCGGCCCAGTATCAGCCCGTC
ATACTTGAAGCTAGACAGGCTTATCTTGGACAAGAAGAAGATCGCTTGGCCTCGCGCGCAGATCAGTTGG
AAGAATTTGTCCATTACGTAAAAGGCGAGATCACCAAGGTAGTCGGCAAATAACTGTCAGACCAAGTTTA
CTCATATATACTTTAGATTGATTTAAAACTTCATTTTTAATTTAAAAGGATCTAGGTGAAGATCCTTTTT
GATAATCTCATGACCAAAATCCCTTAACGTGAGTTTTCGTTCCACTGAGCGTCAGACCCCGTAGAAAAGA
TCAAAGGATCTTCTTGAGATCCTTTTTTTCTGCGCGTAATCTGCTGCTTGCAAACAAAAAAACCACCGCT
ACCAGCGGTGGTTTGTTTGCCGGATCAAGAGCTACCAACTCTTTTTCCGAAGGTAACTGGCTTCAGCAGA
GCGCAGATACCAAATACTGTTCTTCTAGTGTAGCCGTAGTTAGGCCACCACTTCAAGAACTCTGTAGCAC
CGCCTACATACCTCGCTCTGCTAATCCTGTTACCAGTGGCTGCTGCCAGTGGCGATAAGTCGTGTCTTAC
CGGGTTGGACTCAAGACGATAGTTACCGGATAAGGCGCAGCGGTCGGGCTGAACGGGGGGTTCGTGCACA
CAGCCCAGCTTGGAGCGAACGACCTACACCGAACTGAGATACCTACAGCGTGAGCTATGAGAAAGCGCCA
CGCTTCCCGAAGGGAGAAAGGCGGACAGGTATCCGGTAAGCGGCAGGGTCGGAACAGGAGAGCGCACGAG
GGAGCTTCCAGGGGGAAACGCCTGGTATCTTTATAGTCCTGTCGGGTTTCGCCACCTCTGACTTGAGCGT
CGATTTTTGTGATGCTCGTCAGGGGGGCGGAGCCTATGGAAAAACGCCAGCAACGCGGCCTTTTTACGGT
TCCTGGCCTTTTGCTGGCCTTTTGCTCACATGTTCTTTCCTGCGTTATCCCCTGATTCTGTGGATAACCG
TATTACCGCCTTTGAGTGAGCTGATACCGCTCGCCGCAGCCGAACGACCGAGCGCAGCGAGTCAGTGAGC
GAGGAAGCGGAAGAGCGCCCAATACGCAAACCGCCTCTCCCCGCGCGTTGGCCGATTCATTAATCACTCT
GTGGTCTCAGGAGACTGGTATTAGAATAATAGCCTGTTTAGCCAAAAATTGAAGTGTTTGGTTTTGGAAG
GAAAAAAAAGTATTTTGAGGAGAGGCAGAAGCAGAAAAAAGTAGCTTCTCTCCAAAAGTACTTTTTTGAG
AAGCATTTTTGAGAAAAATACACTTAGAAGCAGTTTTTTAAAGCTTGGCCAATCACTAATTGCTGCTCAG
AAGTGCTTTTCAAACTAATTAGCCAAACACAAACTACTTCTCATCAAAAGTACTTTCGAAAAAAACACTT
ATTAAAGTAAGCTAATTTTTGCAGCTTGGCTAAATGGATTATAAATCACGTATCTGTAAAACTACAAATT
ATATTTTATTGTTCCTCACATTTTTCGAGGTAAACATAAATATAAGTAAAATATAATGGTAATGTACTCC
ACTTGCTGAATAACTTAGTGTTTCATAGCAAGCATATGCTCCACAAATTAAGAGTATGGAGCCATAATAT
TTCCAATATGAGTGACCCTATAGTTACAATAACAACAACAATCCAGTATAATCTCACATAGTGGGGTCTG
GTGAGGGTAGTATGTACGTAGACCTTATCTCTATCCTGGGGTAGAGAGGCTGTTTCCAAATAGACTCCCG
ACATCATTCTCTCCAAGAACTTCTCACCTTGCTCTTGGGGAAACTCGAACTCACAACCTCTATAGTTAAA
ACATGATAAATTATGGTCATATTTGTATTCTCTTTTTTTGCTTTAATTTTGGGTATGATAAAATTCCTTA
TAAATGCTAACAACCTACTCCGTCCTGTTCCAAATAGTAATCGTTTTAGCATGCTGAAATTGTTTCAAAA
TATTTGGCATTTTAGAAAAATAAAATATATTTGTTATTTTTTTATTAACCTTACTACTCCAATTAGTCGA
TTGTTAATAAGATGAGACATTTAAGAGAAAAAAACAACGATAAGTTAGACAAATAATCTTATAATTAAAT
ATGTCAAAAATCATAAAAGACAAATAATATGGAATAGAGTAAATATCTACCTACAATACTAAGGTTTTCT
TCTCCTTTGAACTTTACGAGAATAATTAGTGGAATATTTGCCAGCCTAACTCATTGGAATTCACGTACTA
GAATTCAAATTAATGAATCACACTTCGTTATCCTCGGATCTCGCTAAGCTCTCTTGTTAAGTTAAGGTAT
AAATAGCCATACCAATTTTTCTTTTTTCAACTAACCCTTAAAGAAGAATTTTCC
